Addgene plasmid #105945: HS-mKate2
Purpose: heat shock inducible transgenesis, cytosolic mKate2
Depositing lab: Caren Norden. Depositing organization: Max Planck Institute of Molecular Cell Biology and Genetics. Publication: Interkinetic nuclear migration is centrosome independent and ensures apical cell division to maintain tissue integrity. Strzyz PJ, Lee HO, Sidhaye J, Weber IP, Leung LC, Norden C. Dev Cell. 2015 Jan 26;32(2):203-19. doi: 10.1016/j.devcel.2014.12.001. Epub 2015 Jan 15. PubMed 25600237.
Backbone
  Vector backbone: pCS2+ hsp70
  Vector type: Bacterial Expression
Growth in bacteria
  Bacterial resistance: Kanamycin, 50 μg/mL
  Growth temperature: 37°C
  Growth strain: DH5alpha
  Copy number: High Copy
Gene/Insert
  Gene/Insert name: mKate2
  Cloning method: Restriction Enzyme; 5′ cloning site unknown (unknown if destroyed); 3′ cloning site unknown (unknown if destroyed)
Terms and licenses: Academic/Nonprofit Terms; Industry Terms: Not Available to Industry
How to cite: HS-mKate2 was a gift from Caren Norden (Addgene plasmid # 105945 ; http://n2t.net/addgene:105945 ; RRID:Addgene_105945)
