[The description below was written by a language model from this plasmid's Addgene catalogue record and pLannotate feature annotations shown in this document.]
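Description:
HS-mKate2 is a roughly 5.65 kb plasmid for heat-shock-inducible expression of untagged, cytosolic mKate2, a monomeric far-red fluorescent protein (mammalian codon-optimized). The catalogue gives the backbone as "pCS2+ hsp70" and the vector type as bacterial expression, although the stated purpose is heat-shock-inducible transgenesis. The mKate2 coding sequence is followed by a short SV40 large T antigen fragment and the SV40 polyadenylation signal, which provide 3' end processing for the transcript. The hsp70 promoter implied by the backbone name is not annotated in either feature table. An unannotated stretch of about 1.5 kb lies between the multiple cloning site fragment and the start of mKate2, which is where such a promoter would be expected, but the record does not confirm its identity or species of origin. The cloning sites used for the insert are also not recorded.

The plasmid is propagated in E. coli through a high-copy ColE1/pUC-type origin and selected with kanamycin. Resistance comes from the Tn5 NeoR/KanR gene, which sits behind tandem bacterial (AmpR/bla) and SV40 early promoters and ends in an HSV TK poly(A) signal. This arrangement could in principle also support G418 selection in eukaryotic cells. An f1 origin is present, along with small ble and bGH poly(A) fragments that appear to be backbone remnants. This kanamycin/neomycin layout differs from a classic ampicillin-resistant pCS2+ vector. The depositor and sequencing-derived records differ by only a few nucleotides in length and carry identical feature sets. The construct is suited to temporally controlled labelling of the cytoplasm, with fluorescence switched on by heat shock, for example as a cell marker or control in live imaging.
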