Features (pLannotate 1.2.2; 12 found; start..end, strand, type, name):
    226..273     +  misc_feature   MCS (fragment): multiple cloning site
   1826..2524    +  CDS            mKate2: monomeric far-red fluorescent protein (Shcherbo et al., 2009) mammalian codon-optimized
   2554..2637    +  CDS            large T antigen (fragment): large T antigen from SV40 (simian virus 40)
   2660..2784    +  polyA_signal   SV40 poly(A) signal: SV40 polyadenylation signal
   2818..3246    -  rep_origin     f1 ori (sequence partly withheld): f1 bacteriophage origin of replication; arrow indicates direction of (+) strand synthesis
   3273..3377    +  promoter       AmpR promoter: bla
   3379..3736    +  promoter       SV40 promoter: SV40 enhancer and early promoter
   3771..4565    +  CDS            NeoR/KanR: aminoglycoside phosphotransferase from Tn5; aph(3')-II (or nptII); confers resistance to neomycin, kanamycin, and G418 (Geneticin®)
   4586..4738    +  CDS            ble (fragment): BLE_KLEPN - Experimental evidence at protein level: Swiss-Prot protein existence level 1. Binding protein with a strong affinity to the bleomycin family of antibiotics. Binds to CL990; an antimitotic-antibiotic compound. From Klebsiella pneumoniae.
   4797..4844    +  polyA_signal   HSV TK poly(A) signal: herpes simplex virus thymidine kinase polyadenylation signal (Cole and Stacy, 1985)
   4935..4951    -  polyA_signal   bGH poly(A) signal (fragment): bovine growth hormone polyadenylation signal
   5173..102     +  rep_origin     ori (across the origin): high-copy-number ColE1/pMB1/pBR322/pUC origin of replication
>Addgene plasmid #105945 | HS-mKate2 | depositor full sequence | sequence record 200756 | HS-mKate2 sequence 5659 bps
GGGGGAAACGCCTGGTATCTTTATAGTCCTGTCGGGTTTCGCCACCTCTGACTTGAGCGTCGATTTTTGT
GATGCTCGTCAGGGGGGCGGAGCCTATGGAAAAACGCCAGCAACGCGGCCTTTTTACGGTTCCTGGCCTT
TTGCTGGCCTTTTGCTCACATGTTCTTTCCTGCGTTATCCCCTGATTCTGTGGATAACCGTATTACCGCC
ATGCATTAGTTATTACTAGCGCTACCGGACTCAGATCTCGAGCTCAAGCTTCGAATTCTGCAGCCCGGGG
GATCCTNNNTCAGGGGTGTCGCTTGGTTATTTCCAAAAATCAAATTAATTTTATTAAACTATTAGAACGA
GCATGTTTTGTCTATATGCTACAGAAGATAAAAAATAATAGGAGTTAACAGTTATAAAACAACACACTTT
GTTTCTATTGATTGTTGACCACACTGGGGTCTCATTAAGTTAGATTAAAGACACACTAACTGGGTCAAAA
GCAGCAGATTGATTTCATAGCACCAGGGTAAACTTTCTAACACTTTTACGGCAATCATATACATTAAAAT
TAAATACAGACCACGACTGAACAAGGAGGATGATCTCCAATATTAAACAAAGAGACTTGTGCCTATTTCT
CTGAGGGTAAACATGACCTCTCAAGTTAGCAAGTTGTTTTTAACACTACAAAAATAGTTAAGACTGCAAT
CCCAGAATAAAGTATTGGTTTTAACCAATCAATATAGTACAGTAAACATCCATTTGTTTTGTTGAAACGT
TAAACAAATCTGACCAAAGCTATTAGCTTATATAAAACAGGTTTGCCTTCTATGTAGCTGAAAACACCAC
AGGCCCGATTTTGCTACTGTGTAAAACATTTCAGCAAGATTTTTTTATTGCATTTTTTTTACTGAATCNT
CAAACATTTTATCATTTTAGTTTGTTCATTCATTGCAACTGGAAAAACAACACATCACACAACCGCACAT
ATTTCAGCAATAAGTACAATAAAACACTCAAATAAAAAAAACATTTTAAATCTCTTTGTATTTTTGACCG
CTGTTTCGCGTAATTTCACGGTAAAACTCTGGAAATCTCCACTACATTCCTCTCAGCGGCTCCTCTCAAT
GACAGCTGAAGAAGTGACGCGGCTGCCTGCTGTGTTTTGATTGGTCGAATTCACTGGAGGCTTCCAGAAC
AGTGTAGAGTCTGAACGGGTGCGCGCTCTGCTGTATTTAAAGGGCGAAAGAGAGACCGCAGAGAAACTCA
ACCGAAGAGAAGCGACTTGACAAAGAAGAAAAGAGCAGCCTGACAGGACTTTTTCCCCGACGAGGTGTTT
ATTCGCTCTATTTAAGAATCTACTGTAAGGTAAGTCTCAATATATTGTACTCTATTGGCTAATCAGAATT
ATATAGAGATTATATGTACTTAATGTCAAAAAATCAACTTTGTATATGTAATCTTTTTACATGTGGACTG
CCTATGTTCATCTTATTTTAGGTCTACTAGAAAATTATATTTCCCGTTTTCACAATAAGGATTTTTAAAA
AAAGCAATGAACAGACGGGCATTTACTTTATGTTGCTGACATTATTTTATATGAGCATAATAACCATAAA
TACTAGCAAATGTCCTAAATGAATTTGTGTTAATGTTGTCTACAAAAGAAAATTAGCGTTTTACTTGTAC
AACTAATAATAACTTGGTTATTAAGAGAATTTCACTTGTTGACTAGAAAAATCCTTTCATAATGAAACAA
TTGCACCATAAATTGTATAAATATAAAATTAATTCTAATTGTTTTTTTTTNNNCCTGCAGTCGCCGGTCG
CCACCATGGTGAGCGAGCTGATTAAGGAGAACATGCACATGAAGCTGTACATGGAGGGCACCGTGAACAA
CCACCACTTCAAGTGCACATCCGAGGGCGAAGGCAAGCCCTACGAGGGCACCCAGACCATGAGAATCAAG
GCGGTCGAGGGCGGCCCTCTCCCCTTCGCCTTCGACATCCTGGCTACCAGCTTCATGTACGGCAGCAAAA
CCTTCATCAACCACACCCAGGGCATCCCCGACTTCTTTAAGCAGTCCTTCCCCGAGGGCTTCACATGGGA
GAGAGTCACCACATACGAAGACGGGGGCGTGCTGACCGCTACCCAGGACACCAGCCTCCAGGACGGCTGC
CTCATCTACAACGTCAAGATCAGAGGGGTGAACTTCCCATCCAACGGCCCTGTGATGCAGAAGAAAACAC
TCGGCTGGGAGGCCTCCACCGAGACCCTGTACCCCGCTGACGGCGGCCTGGAAGGCAGAGCCGACATGGC
CCTGAAGCTCGTGGGCGGGGGCCACCTGATCTGCAACTTGAAGACCACATACAGATCCAAGAAACCCGCT
AAGAACCTCAAGATGCCCGGCGTCTACTATGTGGACAGAAGACTGGAAAGAATCAAGGAGGCCGACAAAG
AGACCTACGTCGAGCAGCACGAGGTGGCTGTGGCCAGATACTGCGACCTCCCTAGCAAACTGGGGCACAG
ATGAGCGGCCCGACCCGGGCGGCCGCGACTCTAGATCATAATCAGCCATACCACATTTGTAGAGGTTTTA
CTTGCTTTAAAAAACCTCCCACACCTCCCCCTGAACCTGAAACATAAAATGAATGCAATTGTTGTTGTTA
ACTTGNTTATTGCAGCTTATAATGGTTACAAATAAAGCAATAGCATCACAAATTTCNNNACAAATAAAGC
ATTTTTTTCACTGCATTCTAGTTGTGGTTTGTCCAAACTCATCAATGTATCTTAAGGCGTAAATTGTAAG
CGTTAATATTTTGTTAAAATTCGCGTTAAATTTTTGTTAAATCAGCTCATTTTTTAACCAATAGGCCGAA
ATCGGCAAAATCCCTTATAAATCAAAAGAATAGACCGAGATAGGGT
[37 nt withheld, positions 2917-2953]
AAAGAACGTGGACTCCAACGTCAAAGG
[49 nt withheld, positions 2981-3029]
T
[91 nt withheld, positions 3031-3121]
G
[124 nt withheld, positions 3123-3246]
CAGGTGGCACTTTTCGGGGAAATGTGCGCGGAACCCCTATTTGTTTATTTTTCTAAATACATTCAAATAT
GTATCCGCTCATGAGACAATAACCCTGATAAATGCTTCAATAATATTGAAAAAGGAAGAGTCCTGAGGCG
GAAAGAACCAGCTGTGGAATGTGTGTCAGTTAGGGTGTGGAAAGTCCCCAGGCTCCCCAGCAGGCAGAAG
TATGCAAAGCATGCATCTCAATTAGTCAGCAACCAGGTGTGGAAAGTCCCCAGGCTCCCCAGCAGGCAGA
AGTATGCAAAGCATGCATCTCAATTAGTCAGCAACCATAGTCCCGCCCCTAACTCCGCCCATCCCGCCCC
TAACTCCGCCCAGTTCCGCCCATTCTCCGCCCCATGGCTGACTAATTTTTTTTATTTATGCAGAGGCCGA
GGCCGCCTCGGCCTCTGAGCTATTCCAGAAGTAGTGAGGAGGCTTTTTTGGAGGCCTAGGCTTTTGCAAA
GATCGATCAAGAGACAGGATGAGGATCGTTTCGCATGATTGAACAAGATGGATTGCACGCAGGTTCTCCG
GCCGCTTGGGTGGAGAGGCTATTCGGCTATGACTGGGCACAACAGACAATCGGCTGCTCTGATGCCGCCG
TGTTCCGGCTGTCAGCGCAGGGGCGCCCGGTTCTTTTTGTCAAGACCGACCTGTCCGGTGCCCTGAATGA
ACTGCAAGACGAGGCAGCGCGGCTATCGTGGCTGGCCACGACGGGCGTTCCTTGCGCAGCTGTGCTCGAC
GTTGTCACTGAAGCGGGAAGGGACTGGCTGCTATTGGGCGAAGTGCCGGGGCAGGATCTCCTGTCATCTC
ACCTTGCTCCTGCCGAGAAAGTATCCATCATGGCTGATGCAATGCGGCGGCTGCATACGCTTGATCCGGC
TACCTGCCCATTCGACCACCAAGCGAAACATCGCATCGAGCGAGCACGTACTCGGATGGAAGCCGGTCTT
GTCGATCAGGATGATCTGGACGAAGAGCATCAGGGGCTCGCGCCAGCCGAACTGTTCGCCAGGCTCAAGG
CGAGCATGCCCGACGGCGAGGATCTCGTCGTGACCCATGGCGATGCCTGCTTGCCGAATATCATGGTGGA
AAATGGCCGCTTTTCTGGATTCATCGACTGTGGCCGGCTGGGTGTGGCGGACCGCTATCAGGACATAGCG
TTGGCTACCCGTGATATTGCTGAAGAGCTTGGCGGCGAATGGGCTGACCGCTTCCTCGTGCTTTACGGTA
TCGCCGCTCCCGATTCGCAGCGCATCGCCTTCTATCGCCTTCTTGACGAGTTCTTCTGAGCGGGACTCTG
GGGTTCGAAATGACCGACCAAGCGACGCCCAACCTGCCATCACGAGATTTCGATTCCACCGCCGCCTTCT
ATGAAAGGTTGGGCTTCGGAATCGTTTTCCGGGACGCCGGCTGGATGATCCTCCAGCGCGGGGATCTCAT
GCTGGAGTTCTTCGCCCACCCTAGGGGGAGGCTAACTGAAACACGGAAGGAGACAATACCGGAAGGAACC
CGCGCTATGACGGCAATAAAAAGACAGAATAAAACGCACGGTGTTGGGTCGTTTGTTCATAAACGCGGGG
TTCGGTCCCAGGGCTGGCACTCTGTCGATACCCCACCGAGACCCCATTGGGGCCAATACGCCCGCGTTTC
TTCCTTTTCCCCACCCCACCCCCCAAGTTCGGGTGAAGGCCCAGGGCTCGCAGCCAACGTCGGGGCGGCA
GGCCCTGCCATAGCCTCAGGTTACTCATATATACTTTAGATTGATTTAAAACTTCATTTTTAATTTAAAA
GGATCTAGGTGAAGATCCTTTTTGATAATCTCATGACCAAAATCCCTTAACGTGAGTTTTCGTTCCACTG
AGCGTCAGACCCCGTAGAAAAGATCAAAGGATCTTCTTGAGATCCTTTTTTTCTGCGCGTAATCTGCTGC
TTGCAAACAAAAAAACCACCGCTACCAGCGGTGGTTTGTTTGCCGGATCAAGAGCTACCAACTCTTTTTC
CGAAGGTAACTGGCTTCAGCAGAGCGCAGATACCAAATACTGTCCTTCTAGTGTAGCCGTAGTTAGGCCA
CCACTTCAAGAACTCTGTAGCACCGCCTACATACCTCGCTCTGCTAATCCTGTTACCAGTGGCTGCTGCC
AGTGGCGATAAGTCGTGTCTTACCGGGTTGGACTCAAGACGATAGTTACCGGATAAGGCGCAGCGGTCGG
GCTGAACGGGGGGTTCGTGCACACAGCCCAGCTTGGAGCGAACGACCTACACCGAACTGAGATACCTACA
GCGTGAGCTATGAGAAAGCGCCACGCTTCCCGAAGGGAGAAAGGCGGACAGGTATCCGGTAAGCGGCAGG
GTCGGAACAGGAGAGCGCACGAGGGAGCTTCCA
