Features (pLannotate 1.2.2; 12 found; start..end, strand, type, name):
    226..273     +  misc_feature   MCS (fragment): multiple cloning site
   1822..2520    +  CDS            mKate2: monomeric far-red fluorescent protein (Shcherbo et al., 2009) mammalian codon-optimized
   2550..2633    +  CDS            large T antigen (fragment): large T antigen from SV40 (simian virus 40)
   2656..2777    +  polyA_signal   SV40 poly(A) signal: SV40 polyadenylation signal
   2811..3239    -  rep_origin     f1 ori (sequence partly withheld): f1 bacteriophage origin of replication; arrow indicates direction of (+) strand synthesis
   3266..3370    +  promoter       AmpR promoter: bla
   3372..3729    +  promoter       SV40 promoter: SV40 enhancer and early promoter
   3764..4558    +  CDS            NeoR/KanR: aminoglycoside phosphotransferase from Tn5; aph(3')-II (or nptII); confers resistance to neomycin, kanamycin, and G418 (Geneticin®)
   4579..4731    +  CDS            ble (fragment): BLE_KLEPN - Experimental evidence at protein level: Swiss-Prot protein existence level 1. Binding protein with a strong affinity to the bleomycin family of antibiotics. Binds to CL990; an antimitotic-antibiotic compound. From Klebsiella pneumoniae.
   4790..4837    +  polyA_signal   HSV TK poly(A) signal: herpes simplex virus thymidine kinase polyadenylation signal (Cole and Stacy, 1985)
   4928..4944    -  polyA_signal   bGH poly(A) signal (fragment): bovine growth hormone polyadenylation signal
   5166..102     +  rep_origin     ori (across the origin): high-copy-number ColE1/pMB1/pBR322/pUC origin of replication
>Addgene plasmid #105945 | HS-mKate2 | addgene full sequence | sequence record 203024 | Addgene NGS Result
GGGGGAAACGCCTGGTATCTTTATAGTCCTGTCGGGTTTCGCCACCTCTGACTTGAGCGTCGATTTTTGT
GATGCTCGTCAGGGGGGCGGAGCCTATGGAAAAACGCCAGCAACGCGGCCTTTTTACGGTTCCTGGCCTT
TTGCTGGCCTTTTGCTCACATGTTCTTTCCTGCGTTATCCCCTGATTCTGTGGATAACCGTATTACCGCC
ATGCATTAGTTATTACTAGCGCTACCGGACTCAGATCTCGAGCTCAAGCTTCGAATTCTGCAGCCCGGGG
GATCCTTCAGGGGTGTCGCTTGGTTATTTCCAAAAATCAAATTAATTTTATTAAACTATTAGAACGAGCA
TGTTTTGTCTATATGCTACAGAAGATAAAAAATAATAGGAGTTAACAGTTATAAAACAACACACTTTGTT
TCTATTGATTGTTGACCACACTGGGGTCTCATTAAGTTAGATTAAAGACACACTAACTGGGTCAAAAGCA
GCAGATTGATTTCATAGCACCAGGGTAAACTTTCTAACACTTTTACGGCAATCATATACATTAAAATTAA
ATACAGACCACGACTGAACAAGGAGGATGATCTCCAATATTAAACAAAGAGACTTGTGCCTATTTCTCTG
AGGGTAAACATGACCTCTCAAGTTAGCAAGTTGTTTTTAACACTACAAAAATAGTTAAGACTGCAATCCC
AGAATAAAGTATTGGTTTTAACCAATCAATATAGTACAGTAAACATCCATTTGTTTTGTTGAAACGTTAA
ACAAATCTGACCAAAGCTATTAGCTTATATAAAACAGGTTTGCCTTCTATGTAGCTGAAAACACCACAGG
CCCGATTTTGCTACTGTGTAAAACATTTCAGCAAGATTTTTTTATTGCATTTTTTTTTACTGAATCGTTC
AAACATTTTATCATTTTAGTTTGTTCATTCATTGCAACTGGAAAAACAACACATCACACAACCGCACATA
TTTCAGCAATAAGTACAATAAAACACTCAAATAAAAAAAACATTTTAAATCTCTTTGTATTTTTGACCGC
TGTTTCGCGTAATTTCACGGTAAAACTCTGGAAATCTCCACTACATTCCTCTCAGCGGCTCCTCTCAATG
ACAGCTGAAGAAGTGACGCGGCTGCCTGCTGTGTTTTGATTGGTCGAATTCACTGGAGGCTTCCAGAACA
GTGTAGAGTCTGAACGGGTGCGCGCTCTGCTGTATTTAAAGGGCGAAAGAGAGACCGCAGAGAAACTCAA
CCGAAGAGAAGCGACTTGACAAAGAAGAAAAGAGCAGCCTGACAGGACTTTTTCCCCGACGAGGTGTTTA
TTCGCTCTATTTAAGAATCTACTGTAAGGTAAGTCTCAATATATTGTACTCTATTGGCTAATCAGAATTA
TATAGAGATTATATGTACTTAATGTCAAAAAATCAACTTTGTATATGTAATCTTTTTACATGTGGACTGC
CTATGTTCATCTTATTTTAGGTCTACTAGAAAATTATATTTCCCGTTTTCACAATAAGGATTTTTAAAAA
AAGCAATGAACAGACGGGCATTTACTTTATGTTGCTGACATTATTTTATATGAGCATAATAACCATAAAT
ACTAGCAAATGTCCTAAATGAATTTGTGTTAATGTTGTCTACAAAAGAAAATTAGCGTTTTACTTGTACA
ACTAATAATAACTTGGTTATTAAGAGAATTTCACTTGTTGACTAGAAAAATCCTTTCATAATGAAACAAT
TGCACCATAAATTGTATAAATATAAAATTAATTCTAATTGTTTTTTTTTCCTGCAGTCGCCGGTCGCCAC
CATGGTGAGCGAGCTGATTAAGGAGAACATGCACATGAAGCTGTACATGGAGGGCACCGTGAACAACCAC
CACTTCAAGTGCACATCCGAGGGCGAAGGCAAGCCCTACGAGGGCACCCAGACCATGAGAATCAAGGCGG
TCGAGGGCGGCCCTCTCCCCTTCGCCTTCGACATCCTGGCTACCAGCTTCATGTACGGCAGCAAAACCTT
CATCAACCACACCCAGGGCATCCCCGACTTCTTTAAGCAGTCCTTCCCCGAGGGCTTCACATGGGAGAGA
GTCACCACATACGAAGACGGGGGCGTGCTGACCGCTACCCAGGACACCAGCCTCCAGGACGGCTGCCTCA
TCTACAACGTCAAGATCAGAGGGGTGAACTTCCCATCCAACGGCCCTGTGATGCAGAAGAAAACACTCGG
CTGGGAGGCCTCCACCGAGACCCTGTACCCCGCTGACGGCGGCCTGGAAGGCAGAGCCGACATGGCCCTG
AAGCTCGTGGGCGGGGGCCACCTGATCTGCAACTTGAAGACCACATACAGATCCAAGAAACCCGCTAAGA
ACCTCAAGATGCCCGGCGTCTACTATGTGGACAGAAGACTGGAAAGAATCAAGGAGGCCGACAAAGAGAC
CTACGTCGAGCAGCACGAGGTGGCTGTGGCCAGATACTGCGACCTCCCTAGCAAACTGGGGCACAGATGA
GCGGCCCGACCCGGGCGGCCGCGACTCTAGATCATAATCAGCCATACCACATTTGTAGAGGTTTTACTTG
CTTTAAAAAACCTCCCACACCTCCCCCTGAACCTGAAACATAAAATGAATGCAATTGTTGTTGTTAACTT
GTTTATTGCAGCTTATAATGGTTACAAATAAAGCAATAGCATCACAAATTTCACAAATAAAGCATTTTTT
TCACTGCATTCTAGTTGTGGTTTGTCCAAACTCATCAATGTATCTTAAGGCGTAAATTGTAAGCGTTAAT
ATTTTGTTAAAATTCGCGTTAAATTTTTGTTAAATCAGCTCATTTTTTAACCAATAGGCCGAAATCGGCA
AAATCCCTTATAAATCAAAAGAATAGACCGAGATAGGGT
[37 nt withheld, positions 2910-2946]
AAAGAACGTGGACTCCAACGTCAAAGG
[49 nt withheld, positions 2974-3022]
T
[91 nt withheld, positions 3024-3114]
G
[124 nt withheld, positions 3116-3239]
CAGGTGGCACTTTTCGGGGAAATGTGCGCGGAACCCCTATTTGTTTATTTTTCTAAATACATTCAAATAT
GTATCCGCTCATGAGACAATAACCCTGATAAATGCTTCAATAATATTGAAAAAGGAAGAGTCCTGAGGCG
GAAAGAACCAGCTGTGGAATGTGTGTCAGTTAGGGTGTGGAAAGTCCCCAGGCTCCCCAGCAGGCAGAAG
TATGCAAAGCATGCATCTCAATTAGTCAGCAACCAGGTGTGGAAAGTCCCCAGGCTCCCCAGCAGGCAGA
AGTATGCAAAGCATGCATCTCAATTAGTCAGCAACCATAGTCCCGCCCCTAACTCCGCCCATCCCGCCCC
TAACTCCGCCCAGTTCCGCCCATTCTCCGCCCCATGGCTGACTAATTTTTTTTATTTATGCAGAGGCCGA
GGCCGCCTCGGCCTCTGAGCTATTCCAGAAGTAGTGAGGAGGCTTTTTTGGAGGCCTAGGCTTTTGCAAA
GATCGATCAAGAGACAGGATGAGGATCGTTTCGCATGATTGAACAAGATGGATTGCACGCAGGTTCTCCG
GCCGCTTGGGTGGAGAGGCTATTCGGCTATGACTGGGCACAACAGACAATCGGCTGCTCTGATGCCGCCG
TGTTCCGGCTGTCAGCGCAGGGGCGCCCGGTTCTTTTTGTCAAGACCGACCTGTCCGGTGCCCTGAATGA
ACTGCAAGACGAGGCAGCGCGGCTATCGTGGCTGGCCACGACGGGCGTTCCTTGCGCAGCTGTGCTCGAC
GTTGTCACTGAAGCGGGAAGGGACTGGCTGCTATTGGGCGAAGTGCCGGGGCAGGATCTCCTGTCATCTC
ACCTTGCTCCTGCCGAGAAAGTATCCATCATGGCTGATGCAATGCGGCGGCTGCATACGCTTGATCCGGC
TACCTGCCCATTCGACCACCAAGCGAAACATCGCATCGAGCGAGCACGTACTCGGATGGAAGCCGGTCTT
GTCGATCAGGATGATCTGGACGAAGAGCATCAGGGGCTCGCGCCAGCCGAACTGTTCGCCAGGCTCAAGG
CGAGCATGCCCGACGGCGAGGATCTCGTCGTGACCCATGGCGATGCCTGCTTGCCGAATATCATGGTGGA
AAATGGCCGCTTTTCTGGATTCATCGACTGTGGCCGGCTGGGTGTGGCGGACCGCTATCAGGACATAGCG
TTGGCTACCCGTGATATTGCTGAAGAGCTTGGCGGCGAATGGGCTGACCGCTTCCTCGTGCTTTACGGTA
TCGCCGCTCCCGATTCGCAGCGCATCGCCTTCTATCGCCTTCTTGACGAGTTCTTCTGAGCGGGACTCTG
GGGTTCGAAATGACCGACCAAGCGACGCCCAACCTGCCATCACGAGATTTCGATTCCACCGCCGCCTTCT
ATGAAAGGTTGGGCTTCGGAATCGTTTTCCGGGACGCCGGCTGGATGATCCTCCAGCGCGGGGATCTCAT
GCTGGAGTTCTTCGCCCACCCTAGGGGGAGGCTAACTGAAACACGGAAGGAGACAATACCGGAAGGAACC
CGCGCTATGACGGCAATAAAAAGACAGAATAAAACGCACGGTGTTGGGTCGTTTGTTCATAAACGCGGGG
TTCGGTCCCAGGGCTGGCACTCTGTCGATACCCCACCGAGACCCCATTGGGGCCAATACGCCCGCGTTTC
TTCCTTTTCCCCACCCCACCCCCCAAGTTCGGGTGAAGGCCCAGGGCTCGCAGCCAACGTCGGGGCGGCA
GGCCCTGCCATAGCCTCAGGTTACTCATATATACTTTAGATTGATTTAAAACTTCATTTTTAATTTAAAA
GGATCTAGGTGAAGATCCTTTTTGATAATCTCATGACCAAAATCCCTTAACGTGAGTTTTCGTTCCACTG
AGCGTCAGACCCCGTAGAAAAGATCAAAGGATCTTCTTGAGATCCTTTTTTTCTGCGCGTAATCTGCTGC
TTGCAAACAAAAAAACCACCGCTACCAGCGGTGGTTTGTTTGCCGGATCAAGAGCTACCAACTCTTTTTC
CGAAGGTAACTGGCTTCAGCAGAGCGCAGATACCAAATACTGTTCTTCTAGTGTAGCCGTAGTTAGGCCA
CCACTTCAAGAACTCTGTAGCACCGCCTACATACCTCGCTCTGCTAATCCTGTTACCAGTGGCTGCTGCC
AGTGGCGATAAGTCGTGTCTTACCGGGTTGGACTCAAGACGATAGTTACCGGATAAGGCGCAGCGGTCGG
GCTGAACGGGGGGTTCGTGCACACAGCCCAGCTTGGAGCGAACGACCTACACCGAACTGAGATACCTACA
GCGTGAGCTATGAGAAAGCGCCACGCTTCCCGAAGGGAGAAAGGCGGACAGGTATCCGGTAAGCGGCAGG
GTCGGAACAGGAGAGCGCACGAGGGAGCTTCCA
